>Addgene plasmid #116429 | pHAGE-MAP2K1-S222A | addgene full sequence | sequence record 237707 | Addgene NGS Result
AGAAGAAGAAGGTGGAGAGAGAGACAGAGACAGATCCATTCGATTAGTGAACGGATCTCGACGGTATCGC
CGAATTCACAAATGGCAGTATTCATCCACAATTTTAAAAGAAAAGGGGGGATTGGGGGGTACAGTGCAGG
GGAAAGAATAGTAGACATAATAGCAACAGACATACAAACTAAAGAATTACAAAAACAAATTACAAAAATT
CAAAATTTTCGGGTTTATTACAGGGACAGCAGAGATCCAGTTTGGACTAGTCGTGAGGCTCCGGTGCCCG
TCAGTGGGCAGAGCGCACATCGCCCACAGTCCCCGAGAAGTTGGGGGGAGGGGTCGGCAATTGAACCGGT
GCCTAGAGAAGGTGGCGCGGGGTAAACTGGGAAAGTGATGTCGTGTACTGGCTCCGCCTTTTTCCCGAGG
GTGGGGGAGAACCGTATATAAGTGCAGTAGTCGCCGTGAACGTTCTTTTTCGCAACGGGTTTGCCGCCAG
AACACAGGTAAGTGCCGTGTGTGGTTCCCGCGGGCCTGGCCTCTTTACGGGTTATGGCCCTTGCGTGCCT
TGAATTACTTCCACCTGGCTGCAGTACGTGATTCTTGATCCCGAGCTTCGGGTTGGAAGTGGGTGGGAGA
GTTCGAGGCCTTGCGCTTAAGGAGCCCCTTCGCCTCGTGCTTGAGTTGAGGCCTGGCCTGGGCGCTGGGG
CCGCCGCGTGCGAATCTGGTGGCACCTTCGCGCCTGTCTCGCTGCTTTCGATAAGTCTCTAGCCATTTAA
AATTTTTGATGACCTGCTGCGACGCTTTTTTTCTGGCAAGATAGTCTTGTAAATGCGGGCCAAGATCTGC
ACACTGGTATTTCGGTTTTTGGGGCCGCGGGCGGCGACGGGGCCCGTGCGTCCCAGCGCACATGTTCGGC
GAGGCGGGGCCTGCGAGCGCGGCCACCGAGAATCGGACGGGGGTAGTCTCAAGCTGGCCGGCCTGCTCTG
GTGCCTGGCCTCGCGCCGCCGTGTATCGCCCCGCCCTGGGCGGCAAGGCTGGCCCGGTCGGCACCAGTTG
CGTGAGCGGAAAGATGGCCGCTTCCCGGCCCTGCTGCAGGGAGCTCAAAATGGAGGACGCGGCGCTCGGG
AGAGCGGGCGGGTGAGTCACCCACACAAAGGAAAAGGGCCTTTCCGTCCTCAGCCGTCGCTTCATGTGAC
TCCACGGAGTACCGGGCGCCGTCCAGGCACCTCGATTAGTTCTCGAGCTTTTGGAGTACGTCGTCTTTAG
GTTGGGGGGAGGGGTTTTATGCGATGGAGTTTCCCCACACTGAGTGGGTGGAGACTGAAGTTAGGCCAGC
TTGGCACTTGATGTAATTCTCCTTGGAATTTGCCCTTTTTGAGTTTGGATCTTGGTTCATTCTCAAGCCT
CAGACAGTGGTTCAAAGTTTTTTTCTTCCATTTCAGGTGTCGTGAAGCGGCCCTGCAGATATCAACAAGT
TTGTACAAAAAAGCAGGCACCATGCCCAAGAAGAAGCCGACGCCCATCCAGCTGAACCCGGCCCCCGACG
GCTCTGCAGTTAACGGGACCAGCTCTGCGGAGACCAACTTGGAGGCCTTGCAGAAGAAGCTGGAGGAGCT
AGAGCTTGATGAGCAGCAGCGAAAGCGCCTTGAGGCCTTTCTTACCCAGAAGCAGAAGGTGGGAGAACTG
AAGGATGACGACTTTGAGAAGATCAGTGAGCTGGGGGCTGGCAATGGCGGTGTGGTGTTCAAGGTCTCCC
ACAAGCCTTCTGGCCTGGTCATGGCCAGAAAGCTAATTCATCTGGAGATCAAACCCGCAATCCGGAACCA
GATCATAAGGGAGCTGCAGGTTCTGCATGAGTGCAACTCTCCGTACATCGTGGGCTTCTATGGTGCGTTC
TACAGCGATGGCGAGATCAGTATCTGCATGGAGCACATGGATGGAGGTTCTCTGGATCAAGTCCTGAAGA
AAGCTGGAAGAATTCCTGAACAAATTTTAGGAAAAGTTAGCATTGCTGTAATAAAAGGCCTGACATATCT
GAGGGAGAAGCACAAGATCATGCACAGAGATGTCAAGCCCTCCAACATCCTAGTCAACTCCCGTGGGGAG
ATCAAGCTCTGTGACTTTGGGGTCAGCGGGCAGCTCATCGACTCCATGGCCAACGCCTTCGTGGGCACAA
GGTCCTACATGTCGCCAGAAAGACTCCAGGGGACTCATTACTCTGTGCAGTCAGACATCTGGAGCATGGG
ACTGTCTCTGGTAGAGATGGCGGTTGGGAGGTATCCCATCCCTCCTCCAGATGCCAAGGAGCTGGAGCTG
ATGTTTGGGTGCCAGGTGGAAGGAGATGCGGCTGAGACCCCACCCAGGCCAAGGACCCCCGGGAGGCCCC
TTAGCTCATACGGAATGGACAGCCGACCTCCCATGGCAATTTTTGAGTTGTTGGATTACATAGTCAACGA
GCCTCCTCCAAAACTGCCCAGTGGAGTGTTCAGTCTGGAATTTCAAGATTTTGTGAATAAATGCTTAATA
AAAAACCCCGCAGAGAGAGCAGATTTGAAGCAACTCATGGTTCATGCTTTTATCAAGAGATCTGATGCTG
AGGAAGTGGATTTTGCAGGTTGGCTCTGCTCCACCATCGGCCTTAACCAGCCCAGCACACCAACCCATGC
TGCTGGCGTCTAGAACCCAGCTTTCTTGTACAAAGTGGTTGATATCCAGCACAGTGGCGGCCGCTCGAGT
CTAGAGGGCCCGCGGTTCGAAGGTAAGCCTATCCCTAACCCTCTCCTCGGTCTCGATTCTACGCGTACCG
GTTAGTAATGAGATCCCTCCCCCCCCCCTAACGTTACTGGCCGAAGCCGCTTGGAATAAGGCCGGTGTGC
GTTTGTCTATATGTTATTTTCCACCATATTGCCGTCTTTTGGCAATGTGAGGGCCCGGAAACCTGGCCCT
GTCTTCTTGACGAGCATTCCTAGGGGTCTTTCCCCTCTCGCCAAAGGAATGCAAGGTCTGTTGAATGTCG
TGAAGGAAGCAGTTCCTCTGGAAGCTTCTTGAAGACAAACAACGTCTGTAGCGACCCTTTGCAGGCAGCG
GAACCCCCCACCTGGCGACAGGTGCCTCTGCGGCCAAAAGCCACGTGTATAAGATACACCTGCAAAGGCG
GCACAACCCCAGTGCCACGTTGTGAGTTGGATAGTTGTGGAAAGAGTCAAATGGCTCTCCTCAAGCGTAT
TCAACAAGGGGCTGAAGGATGCCCAGAAGGTACCCCATTGTATGGGATCTGATCTGGGGCCTCGGTGCAC
ATGCTTTACATGTGTTTAGTCGAGGTTAAAAAAACGTCTAGGCCCCCCGAACCACGGGGACGTGGTTTTC
CTTTGAAAAACACGATGATAATATGGCCACACATATGGTGAGCAAGGGCGAGGAGCTGTTCACCGGGGTG
GTGCCCATCCTGGTCGAGCTGGACGGCGACGTAAACGGCCACAAGTTCAGCGTGTCCGGCGAGGGCGAGG
GCGATGCCACCTACGGCAAGCTGACCCTGAAGTTCATCTGCACCACCGGCAAGCTGCCCGTGCCCTGGCC
CACCCTCGTGACCACCCTGACCTACGGCGTGCAGTGCTTCAGCCGCTACCCCGACCACATGAAGCAGCAC
GACTTCTTCAAGTCCGCCATGCCCGAAGGCTACGTCCAGGAGCGCACCATCTTCTTCAAGGACGACGGCA
ACTACAAGACCCGCGCCGAGGTGAAGTTCGAGGGCGACACCCTGGTGAACCGCATCGAGCTGAAGGGCAT
CGACTTCAAGGAGGACGGCAACATCCTGGGGCACAAGCTGGAGTACAACTACAACAGCCACAACGTCTAT
ATCATGGCCGACAAGCAGAAGAACGGCATCAAGGTGAACTTCAAGATCCGCCACAACATCGAGGACGGCA
GCGTGCAGCTCGCCGACCACTACCAGCAGAACACCCCCATCGGCGACGGCCCCGTGCTGCTGCCCGACAA
CCACTACCTGAGCACCCAGTCCGCCCTGAGCAAAGACCCCAACGAGAAGCGCGATCACATGGTCCTGCTG
GAGTTCGTGACCGCCGCCGGGATCACTCTCGGCATGGACGAGCTGTACAAGTAAATCGATAGATCCTAAT
CAACCTCTGGATTACAAAATTTGTGAAAGATTGACTGGTATTCTTAACTATGTTGCTCCTTTTACGCTAT
GTGGATACGCTGCTTTAATGCCTTTGTATCATGCTATTGCTTCCCGTATGGCTTTCATTTTCTCCTCCTT
GTATAAATCCTGGTTGCTGTCTCTTTATGAGGAGTTGTGGCCCGTTGTCAGGCAACGTGGCGTGGTGTGC
ACTGTGTTTGCTGACGCAACCCCCACTGGTTGGGGCATTGCCACCACCTGTCAGCTCCTTTCCGGGACTT
TCGCTTTCCCCCTCCCTATTGCCACGGCGGAACTCATCGCCGCCTGCCTTGCCCGCTGCTGGACAGGGGC
TCGGCTGTTGGGCACTGACAATTCCGTGGTGTTGTCGGGGAAATCATCGTCCTTTCCTTGGCTGCTCGCC
TGTGTTGCCACCTGGATTCTGCGCGGGACGTCCTTCTGCTACGTCCCTTCGGCCCTCAATCCAGCGGACC
TTCCTTCCCGCGGCCTGCTGCCGGCTCTGCGGCCTCTTCCGCGTCTTCGCCTTCGCCCTCAGACGAGTCG
GATCTCCCTTTGGGCCGCCTCCCCGCCTGAGATCCTTTAAGACCAATGACTTACAAGGCAGCTGTAGATC
TTAGCCACTTTTTAAAAGAAAAGGGGGGACTGGAAGGGCTAATTCACTCCCAACGAAGACAAGATCTGCT
TTTTGCTTGTACTGGGTCTCTCTGGTTAGACCAGATCTGAGCCTGGGAGCTCTCTGGCTAACTAGGGAAC
CCACTGCTTAAGCCTCAATAAAGCTTGCCTTGAGTGCTTCAAGTAGTGTGTGCCCGTCTGTTGTGTGACT
CTGGTAACTAGAGATCCCTCAGACCCTTTTAGTCAGTGTGGAAAATCTCTAGCAGTAGTAGTTCATGTCA
TCTTATTATTCAGTATTTATAACTTGCAAAGAAATGAATATCAGAGAGTGAGAGGCCCGGGTTAATTAAG
GAAAGGGCTAGATCATTCTTGAAGACGAAAGGGCCTCGTGATACGCCTATTTTTATAGGTTAATGTCATG
ATAATAATGGTTTCTTAGACGTCAGGTGGCACTTTTCGGGGAAATGTGCGCGGAACCCCTATTTGTTTAT
TTTTCTAAATACATTCAAATATGTATCCGCTCATGAGACAATAACCCTGATAAATGCTTCAATAATATTG
AAAAAGGAAGAGTATGAGTATTCAACATTTCCGTGTCGCCCTTATTCCCTTTTTTGCGGCATTTTGCCTT
CCTGTTTTTGCTCACCCAGAAACGCTGGTGAAAGTAAAAGATGCTGAAGATCAGTTGGGTGCACGAGTGG
GTTACATCGAACTGGATCTCAACAGCGGTAAGATCCTTGAGAGTTTTCGCCCCGAAGAACGTTTTCCAAT
GATGAGCACTTTTAAAGTTCTGCTATGTGGCGCGGTATTATCCCGTGTTGACGCCGGGCAAGAGCAACTC
GGTCGCCGCATACACTATTCTCAGAATGACTTGGTTGAGTACTCACCAGTCACAGAAAAGCATCTTACGG
ATGGCATGACAGTAAGAGAATTATGCAGTGCTGCCATAACCATGAGTGATAACACTGCGGCCAACTTACT
TCTGACAACGATCGGAGGACCGAAGGAGCTAACCGCTTTTTTGCACAACATGGGGGATCATGTAACTCGC
CTTGATCGTTGGGAACCGGAGCTGAATGAAGCCATACCAAACGACGAGCGTGACACCACGATGCCTGTAG
CAATGGCAACAACGTTGCGCAAACTATTAACTGGCGAACTACTTACTCTAGCTTCCCGGCAACAATTAAT
AGACTGGATGGAGGCGGATAAAGTTGCAGGACCACTTCTGCGCTCGGCCCTTCCGGCTGGCTGGTTTATT
GCTGATAAATCTGGAGCCGGTGAGCGTGGGTCTCGCGGTATCATTGCAGCACTGGGGCCAGATGGTAAGC
CCTCCCGTATCGTAGTTATCTACACGACGGGGAGTCAGGCAACTATGGATGAACGAAATAGACAGATCGC
TGAGATAGGTGCCTCACTGATTAAGCATTGGTAACTGTCAGACCAAGTTTACTCATATATACTTTAGATT
GATTTAAAACTTCATTTTTAATTTAAAAGGATCTAGGTGAAGATCCTTTTTGATAATCTCATGACCAAAA
TCCCTTAACGTGAGTTTTCGTTCCACTGAGCGTCAGACCCCGTAGAAAAGATCAAAGGATCTTCTTGAGA
TCCTTTTTTTCTGCGCGTAATCTGCTGCTTGCAAACAAAAAAACCACCGCTACCAGCGGTGGTTTGTTTG
CCGGATCAAGAGCTACCAACTCTTTTTCCGAAGGTAACTGGCTTCAGCAGAGCGCAGATACCAAATACTG
TTCTTCTAGTGTAGCCGTAGTTAGGCCACCACTTCAAGAACTCTGTAGCACCGCCTACATACCTCGCTCT
GCTAATCCTGTTACCAGTGGCTGCTGCCAGTGGCGATAAGTCGTGTCTTACCGGGTTGGACTCAAGACGA
TAGTTACCGGATAAGGCGCAGCGGTCGGGCTGAACGGGGGGTTCGTGCACACAGCCCAGCTTGGAGCGAA
CGACCTACACCGAACTGAGATACCTACAGCGTGAGCTATGAGAAAGCGCCACGCTTCCCGAAGGGAGAAA
GGCGGACAGGTATCCGGTAAGCGGCAGGGTCGGAACAGGAGAGCGCACGAGGGAGCTTCCAGGGGGAAAC
GCCTGGTATCTTTATAGTCCTGTCGGGTTTCGCCACCTCTGACTTGAGCGTCGATTTTTGTGATGCTCGT
CAGGGGGGCGGAGCCTATGGAAAAACGCCAGCAACGCGGCCTTTTTACGGTTCCTGGCCTTTTGCTGGCC
TTTTGCTCACATGTTCTTTCCTGCGTTATCCCCTGATTCTGTGGATAACCGTATTACCGCCTTTGAGTGA
GCTGATACCGCTCGCCGCAGCCGAACGACCGAGCGCAGCGAGTCAGTGAGCGAGGAAGCGGAAGAGCGCC
CAATACGCAAACCGCCTCTCCCCGCGCGTTGGCCGATTCATTAATGCAGCAAGCTCATGGCTGACTAATT
TTTTTTATTTATGCAGAGGCCGAGGCCGCCTCGGCCTCTGAGCTATTCCAGAAGTAGTGAGGAGGCTTTT
TTGGAGGCCTAGGCTTTTGCAAAAAGCTCCCCGTGGCACGACAGGTTTCCCGACTGGAAAGCGGGCAGTG
AGCGCAACGCAATTAATGTGAGTTAGCTCACTCATTAGGCACCCCAGGCTTTACACTTTATGCTTCCGGC
TCGTATGTTGTGTGGAATTGTGAGCGGATAACAATTTCACACAGGAAACAGCTATGACATGATTACGAAT
TTCACAAATAAAGCATTTTTTTCACTGCATTCTAGTTGTGGTTTGTCCAAACTCATCAATGTATCTTATC
ATGTCTGGATCAACTGGATAACTCAAGCTAACCAAAATCATCCCAAACTTCCCACCCCATACCCTATTAC
CACTGCCAATTACCTGTGGTTTCATTTACTCTAAACCTGTGATTCCTCTGAATTATTTTCATTTTAAAGA
AATTGTATTTGTTAAATATGTACTACAAACTTAGTAGTTGGAAGGGCTAATTCACTCCCAAAGAAGACAA
GATATCCTTGATCTGTGGATCTACCACACACAAGGCTACTTCCCTGATTAGCAGAACTACACACCAGGGC
CAGGGGTCAGATATCCACTGACCTTTGGATGGTGCTACAAGCTAGTACCAGTTGAGCCAGATAAGGTAGA
AGAGGCCAATAAAGGAGAGAACACCAGCTTGTTACACCCTGTGAGCCTGCATGGGATGGATGACCCGGAG
AGAGAAGTGTTAGAGTGGAGGTTTGACAGCCGCCTAGCATTTCATCACGTGGCCCGAGAGCTGCATCCGG
AGTACTTCAAGAACTGCTGATATCGAGCTTGCTACAAGGGACTTTCCGCTGGGGACTTTCCAGGGAGGCG
TGGCCTGGGCGGGACTGGGGAGTGGCGAGCCCTCAGATCCTGCATATAAGCAGCTGCTTTTTGCCTGTAC
TGGGTCTCTCTGGTTAGACCAGATCTGAGCCTGGGAGCTCTCTGGCTAACTAGGGAACCCACTGCTTAAG
CCTCAATAAAGCTTGCCTTGAGTGCTTCAAGTAGTGTGTGCCCGTCTGTTGTGTGACTCTGGTAACTAGA
GATCCCTCAGACCCTTTTAGTCAGTGTGGAAAATCTCTAGCAGTGGCGCCCGAACAGGGACTTGAAAGCG
AAAGGGAAACCAGAGGAGCTCTCTCGACGCAGGACTCGGCTTGCTGAAGCGCGCACGGCAAGAGGCGAGG
GGCGGCGACTGGTGAGTACGCCAAAAATTTTGACTAGCGGAGGCTAGAAGGAGAGAGATGGGTGCGAGAG
CGTCAGTATTAAGCGGGGGAGAATTAGATCGCGATGGGAAAAAATTCGGTTAAGGCCAGGGGGAAAGAAA
AAATATAAATTAAAACATATAGTATGGGCAAGCAGGGAGCTAGAACGATTCGCAGTTAATCCTGGCCTGT
TAGAAACATCAGAAGGCTGTAGACAAATACTGGGACAGCTACAACCATCCCTTCAGACAGGATCAGAAGA
ACTTAGATCATTATATAATACAGTAGCAACCCTCTATTGTGTGCATCAAAGGATAGAGATAAAAGACACC
AAGGAAGCTTTAGACAAGATAGAGGAAGAGCAAAACAAAAGTAAGACCACCGCACAGCAAGCGGCCGGCC
GCTGATCTTCAGACCTGGAGGAGGAGATATGAGGGACAATTGGAGAAGTGAATTATATAAATATAAAGTA
GTAAAAATTGAACCATTAGGAGTAGCACCCACCAAGGCAAAGAGAAGAGTGGTGCAGAGAGAAAAAAGAG
CAGTGGGAATAGGAGCTTTGTTCCTTGGGTTCTTGGGAGCAGCAGGAAGCACTATGGGCGCAGCGTCAAT
GACGCTGACGGTACAGGCCAGACAATTATTGTCTGGTATAGTGCAGCAGCAGAACAATTTGCTGAGGGCT
ATTGAGGCGCAACAGCATCTGTTGCAACTCACAGTCTGGGGCATCAAGCAGCTCCAGGCAAGAATCCTGG
CTGTGGAAAGATACCTAAAGGATCAACAGCTCCTGGGGATTTGGGGTTGCTCTGGAAAACTCATTTGCAC
CACTGCTGTGCCTTGGAATGCTAGTTGGAGTAATAAATCTCTGGAACAGATTTGGAATCACACGACCTGG
ATGGAGTGGGACAGAGAAATTAACAATTACACAAGCTTAATACACTCCTTAATTGAAGAATCGCAAAACC
AGCAAGAAAAGAATGAACAAGAATTATTGGAATTAGATAAATGGGCAAGTTTGTGGAATTGGTTTAACAT
AACAAATTGGCTGTGGTATATAAAATTATTCATAATGATAGTAGGAGGCTTGGTAGGTTTAAGAATAGTT
TTTGCTGTACTTTCTATAGTGAATAGAGTTAGGCAGGGATATTCACCATTATCGTTTCAGACCCACCTCC
CAACCCCGAGGGGACCCGACAGGCCCGAAGGAAT
Features (pLannotate 1.2.2; 27 found; start..end, strand, type, name):
    102..219     +  misc_feature   cPPT/CTS: central polypurine tract and central termination sequence of HIV-1
    267..1445    +  promoter       EF-1α promoter: strong constitutive promoter for human elongation factor EF-1α
   1466..1486    +  protein_bind   attB1: mutant version of attB; core recombination site for the Gateway® BP reaction BP Clonase™
   1492..2670    +  CDS            MAP2K1: MP2K1_HUMAN - Also known as MEK1, PRKMK1. Experimental evidence at protein level: Swiss-Prot protein existence level 1. Dual specificity protein kinase which acts as an essential component of the MAP kinase signal transduction pathway. Binding of extracellular ligands such as growth factors, cytokines and hormones to their cell-surface receptors activates RAS and this initiates RAF1 activation. RAF1 then further activates the dual-specificity protein kinases MAP2K1/MEK1 and MAP2K2/MEK2. Both MAP2K1/MEK1 and MAP2K2/MEK2 function specifically in the MAPK/ERK cascade, and catalyze the concomitant
   2675..2699    -  protein_bind   attB2: mutant version of attB; recombination site for the Gateway® BP reaction BP Clonase™
   2752..2793    +  CDS            V5 tag: epitope tag from simian virus 5
   2919..3381    +  misc_feature   IRES: internal ribosome entry site (IRES) of the encephalomyocarditis virus (EMCV)
   3395..4114    +  CDS            EGFP: the original enhanced GFP (Yang et al., 1996) mammalian codon-optimized
   4128..4716    +  misc_feature   WPRE: woodchuck hepatitis virus posttranscriptional regulatory element
   4724..4789    +  CDS            nef (fragment): NEF_HV1Z2 - Experimental evidence at protein level: Swiss-Prot protein existence level 1. Extracellular Nef protein targets CD4(+) T-lymphocytes for apoptosis by interacting with CXCR4 surface receptors. From Human immunodeficiency virus type 1 group M subtype D (isolate Z2/CDC-Z34) (HIV-1).
   4791..5024    +  LTR            3' LTR (ΔU3): self-inactivating 3' long terminal repeat (LTR) from HIV-1
   5229..5333    +  promoter       AmpR promoter: bla
   5334..6194    +  CDS            AmpR: β-lactamase; bla; confers resistance to ampicillin, carbenicillin, and related antibiotics
   6365..6953    +  rep_origin     ori: high-copy-number ColE1/pMB1/pBR322/pUC origin of replication
   7136..7190    +  CDS            lacI (fragment): lac repressor; lacI; The lac repressor binds to the lac operator to inhibit transcription in E. coli. This inhibition can be relieved by adding lactose or isopropyl-β-D-thiogalactopyranoside (IPTG).
   7196..7289    +  rep_origin     SV40 ori (fragment): SV40 origin of replication
   7314..7351    +  CDS            lacI (fragment): lac repressor; lacI; The lac repressor binds to the lac operator to inhibit transcription in E. coli. This inhibition can be relieved by adding lactose or isopropyl-β-D-thiogalactopyranoside (IPTG).
   7364..7385    +  protein_bind   CAP binding site: CAP binding activates transcription in the presence of cAMP. E. coli catabolite activator protein
   7400..7430    +  promoter       lac promoter: promoter for the E. coli lac operon
   7438..7454    +  protein_bind   lac operator: The lac repressor binds to the lac operator to inhibit transcription in E. coli. This inhibition can be relieved by adding lactose or isopropyl-β-D-thiogalactopyranoside (IPTG). lac repressor encoded by lacI
   7488..7571    +  polyA_signal   SV40 poly(A) signal (fragment): SV40 polyadenylation signal
   7738..8067    +  CDS            nef (fragment): NEF_HV1BR - Experimental evidence at protein level: Swiss-Prot protein existence level 1. Extracellular Nef protein targets CD4(+) T-lymphocytes for apoptosis by interacting with CXCR4 surface receptors (PubMed:14990729). From Human immunodeficiency virus type 1 group M subtype B (isolate BRU/LAI) (HIV-1).
   8115..8372    +  LTR            5' LTR (truncated): truncated 5' long terminal repeat (LTR) from HIV-1
   8419..8544    +  misc_feature   HIV-1 Ψ: packaging signal of human immunodeficiency virus type 1
   8528..8866    +  CDS            HIV-1 gag (fragment): gag protein from human immunodeficiency virus 1; gag
   9041..9274    +  misc_feature   RRE: The Rev response element (RRE) of HIV-1 allows for Rev-dependent mRNA export from the nucleus to the cytoplasm.
   9651..57      +  CDS            Rev (fragment) (across the origin): human immunodeficiency virus 1 (HIV-1) Rev protein; rev; enhances nuclear export of unspliced and incompletely spliced viral mRNAs
