[The description below was written by a language model from this plasmid's Addgene catalogue record and pLannotate feature annotations shown in this document.]
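Description:
pHAGE-MAP2K1-S222A is an HIV-1-derived, self-inactivating lentiviral expression plasmid of about 9.7 kb built on the pHAGE backbone. It carries the human MAP2K1 (MEK1) open reading frame with an S222A substitution. In E. coli it is maintained through a high-copy ColE1/pUC-type origin and selected with ampicillin via the bla gene. The record lists a recombination-deficient strain for growth, as is common for LTR-containing plasmids. The viral portion includes a truncated 5' LTR, the Ψ packaging signal with an adjoining gag fragment, the Rev response element, the cPPT/CTS and a ΔU3 3' LTR. Together these allow the transfer RNA to be packaged, exported in a Rev-dependent manner and integrated, while the integrated provirus lacks LTR promoter activity. Packaging functions are not encoded here and must be supplied in trans. Short nef, rev, lacI, lac promoter and SV40 fragments in the annotation appear to be backbone remnants.

Expression is driven by the constitutive human EF-1α promoter. The MAP2K1 coding sequence sits between attB1 and attB2 sites, consistent with the recorded Gateway cloning. A V5 epitope tag lies downstream of attB2, but the record does not state whether the insert reads through into it. An EMCV IRES then directs translation of EGFP from the same transcript, so that transduced cells can be identified by fluorescence, and a WPRE enhances transcript expression. No mammalian drug-selection marker is annotated. The stated purpose is lentiviral expression of MAP2K1 S222A, and the associated publication concerns systematic functional annotation of somatic mutations in cancer. Ser222 is generally known as one of the two activation-loop serines phosphorylated by RAF, though the record does not describe the functional effect of this substitution.
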