Addgene plasmid #116429: pHAGE-MAP2K1-S222A
Purpose: Lentiviral expression of MAP2K1 S222A
Depositing lab: Gordon Mills & Kenneth Scott. Depositing organization: Baylor College of Medicine. Publication: Systematic Functional Annotation of Somatic Mutations in Cancer. Ng PK, Li J, Jeong KJ, Shao S, Chen H, Tsang YH, Sengupta S, Wang Z, Bhavana VH, Tran R, Soewito S, Minussi DC, Moreno D, Kong K, Dogruluk T, Lu H, Gao J, Tokheim C, Zhou DC, Johnson AM, Zeng J, Ip CKM, Ju Z, Wester M, Yu S, Li Y, Vellano CP, Schultz N, Karchin R, Ding L, Lu Y, Cheung LWT, Chen K, Shaw KR, Meric-Bernstam F, Scott KL, Yi S, Sahni N, Liang H, Mills GB. Cancer Cell. 2018 Mar 12;33(3):450-462.e10. doi: 10.1016/j.ccell.2018.01.021. PubMed 29533785.
Backbone
  Vector backbone: pHAGE
  Vector type: Lentiviral
Growth in bacteria
  Bacterial resistance: Ampicillin, 100 μg/mL
  Growth temperature: 37°C
  Growth strain: Stbl3
  Copy number: High Copy
Gene/Insert
  Gene/Insert name: MAP2K1
  Species: H. sapiens (human)
  Mutation: S222A
  Entrez Gene: MAP2K1 (a.k.a. CFC3, MAPKK1, MEK1, MEL, MKK1, PRKMK1)
  Cloning method: Gateway Cloning
Terms and licenses: Academic/Nonprofit Terms; Industry Terms: Not Available to Industry
How to cite: pHAGE-MAP2K1-S222A was a gift from Gordon Mills & Kenneth Scott (Addgene plasmid # 116429 ; http://n2t.net/addgene:116429 ; RRID:Addgene_116429)
