>Addgene plasmid #116429 | pHAGE-MAP2K1-S222A | depositor partial sequence | sequence record 219303 | insert
ATGCCCAAGAAGAAGCCGACGCCCATCCAGCTGAACCCGGCCCCCGACGGCTCTGCAGTTAACGGGACCA
GCTCTGCGGAGACCAACTTGGAGGCCTTGCAGAAGAAGCTGGAGGAGCTAGAGCTTGATGAGCAGCAGCG
AAAGCGCCTTGAGGCCTTTCTTACCCAGAAGCAGAAGGTGGGAGAACTGAAGGATGACGACTTTGAGAAG
ATCAGTGAGCTGGGGGCTGGCAATGGCGGTGTGGTGTTCAAGGTCTCCCACAAGCCTTCTGGCCTGGTCA
TGGCCAGAAAGCTAATTCATCTGGAGATCAAACCCGCAATCCGGAACCAGATCATAAGGGAGCTGCAGGT
TCTGCATGAGTGCAACTCTCCGTACATCGTGGGCTTCTATGGTGCGTTCTACAGCGATGGCGAGATCAGT
ATCTGCATGGAGCACATGGATGGAGGTTCTCTGGATCAAGTCCTGAAGAAAGCTGGAAGAATTCCTGAAC
AAATTTTAGGAAAAGTTAGCATTGCTGTAATAAAAGGCCTGACATATCTGAGGGAGAAGCACAAGATCAT
GCACAGAGATGTCAAGCCCTCCAACATCCTAGTCAACTCCCGTGGGGAGATCAAGCTCTGTGACTTTGGG
GTCAGCGGGCAGCTCATCGACTCCATGGCCAACGCCTTCGTGGGCACAAGGTCCTACATGTCGCCAGAAA
GACTCCAGGGGACTCATTACTCTGTGCAGTCAGACATCTGGAGCATGGGACTGTCTCTGGTAGAGATGGC
GGTTGGGAGGTATCCCATCCCTCCTCCAGATGCCAAGGAGCTGGAGCTGATGTTTGGGTGCCAGGTGGAA
GGAGATGCGGCTGAGACCCCACCCAGGCCAAGGACCCCCGGGAGGCCCCTTAGCTCATACGGAATGGACA
GCCGACCTCCCATGGCAATTTTTGAGTTGTTGGATTACATAGTCAACGAGCCTCCTCCAAAACTGCCCAG
TGGAGTGTTCAGTCTGGAATTTCAAGATTTTGTGAATAAATGCTTAATAAAAAACCCCGCAGAGAGAGCA
GATTTGAAGCAACTCATGGTTCATGCTTTTATCAAGAGATCTGATGCTGAGGAAGTGGATTTTGCAGGTT
GGCTCTGCTCCACCATCGGCCTTAACCAGCCCAGCACACCAACCCATGCTGCTGGCGTCTAA
